Addgene plasmid #107280: pAAVS1-PdTK-CAG-mCh-[uBglII]
Purpose: puro-deltaTK gene-trap selection cassette (AAVS1 donor vector backbone) with constitutive mCherry
Depositing lab: Knut Woltjen. Depositing organization: Kyoto University, Center for iPS Cell Research and Application. Publication: Microhomology-assisted scarless genome editing in human iPSCs. Kim SI, Matsumoto T, Kagawa H, Nakamura M, Hirohata R, Ueno A, Ohishi M, Sakuma T, Soga T, Yamamoto T, Woltjen K. Nat Commun. 2018 Mar 5;9(1):939. doi: 10.1038/s41467-018-03044-y. PubMed 29507284.
Backbone
  Vector backbone: pBluescript
  Selectable markers: Puromycin ; thymidine kinase
Growth in bacteria
  Bacterial resistance: Ampicillin, 100 μg/mL
  Growth temperature: 37°C
  Growth strain: DH5alpha
  Copy number: High Copy
Gene/Insert
  Gene/Insert name: AAVS1 puro-deltaTK; CAG-mCherry
  Entrez Gene: PPP1R12C (a.k.a. AAVS1, LENG3, MBS85, p84, p85)
Terms and licenses: Academic/Nonprofit Terms; Industry Terms: Not Available to Industry
How to cite: pAAVS1-PdTK-CAG-mCh-[uBglII] was a gift from Knut Woltjen (Addgene plasmid # 107280 ; http://n2t.net/addgene:107280 ; RRID:Addgene_107280)
