[The description below was written by a language model from this plasmid's Addgene catalogue record and pLannotate feature annotations shown in this document.]
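Description:
pAAVS1-PdTK-CAG-mCh-[uBglII] is a 9.6 kb pBluescript-based donor plasmid for homology-directed targeting of the human AAVS1 safe-harbour locus, which lies in intron 1 of PPP1R12C. It is maintained in E. coli as a high-copy plasmid through a ColE1/pUC-type origin and ampicillin resistance. It retains typical pBluescript remnants: an f1 origin, lac promoter/operator and lacZα fragments, and flanking T3 and T7 promoters.

The payload sits between left and right AAVS1 homology arms (about 800 bp and 530 bp as annotated). Immediately after the left arm is a splice acceptor followed by a promoterless puromycin N-acetyltransferase coding sequence adjoined to a truncated herpes simplex virus thymidine kinase (puro-ΔTK), terminated by a bGH polyadenylation signal. Because this cassette is a gene trap, it should be expressed only when spliced into a transcript from an active endogenous promoter, as happens after correct insertion into the PPP1R12C intron, which enriches for on-target events under puromycin. The ΔTK portion confers sensitivity to nucleoside analogues such as ganciclovir, allowing negative selection for later loss of the cassette. Downstream, an independent CAG promoter (CMV enhancer, chicken β-actin promoter and chimeric intron) drives constitutive mCherry, which is flanked by attB1/attB2 Gateway recombination sites and followed by a rabbit β-globin polyadenylation signal. This gives a red fluorescent marker of cassette presence.

The record describes the construct as an AAVS1 donor backbone, deposited with work on microhomology-assisted scarless genome editing in human iPSCs. The "[uBglII]" in the name probably denotes a unique BglII site, but the record does not explain it, nor does it specify the nuclease used with the donor.
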