Features (pLannotate 1.2.2; 26 found; start..end, strand, type, name):
     21..125     +  promoter       AmpR promoter: bla
    126..986     +  CDS            AmpR: β-lactamase; bla; confers resistance to ampicillin, carbenicillin, and related antibiotics
   1157..1745    +  rep_origin     ori: high-copy-number ColE1/pMB1/pBR322/pUC origin of replication
   1928..2020    +  CDS            lacI (fragment): lac repressor; lacI; The lac repressor binds to the lac operator to inhibit transcription in E. coli. This inhibition can be relieved by adding lactose or isopropyl-β-D-thiogalactopyranoside (IPTG).
   2033..2054    +  protein_bind   CAP binding site: CAP binding activates transcription in the presence of cAMP. E. coli catabolite activator protein
   2069..2099    +  promoter       lac promoter: promoter for the E. coli lac operon
   2107..2123    +  protein_bind   lac operator: The lac repressor binds to the lac operator to inhibit transcription in E. coli. This inhibition can be relieved by adding lactose or isopropyl-β-D-thiogalactopyranoside (IPTG). lac repressor encoded by lacI
   2168..2186    +  promoter       T3 promoter: promoter for bacteriophage T3 RNA polymerase
   2199..3002    +  misc_feature   HA-L: left homology arm from the adeno-associated virus integration site (AAVS1) within intron 1 of the human PPP1R12C gene
   3009..3034    +  misc_feature   SA: splice acceptor site
   3121..3717    +  CDS            PuroR (fragment): puromycin N-acetyltransferase; pac from Streptomyces; confers resistance to puromycin
   3724..4719    +  CDS            ΔTK: truncated herpes simplex virus thymidine kinase (Salomon et al., 1995) confers sensitivity to nucleoside analogs such as acyclovir or ganciclovir
   4757..4981    +  polyA_signal   bGH poly(A) signal: bovine growth hormone polyadenylation signal
   5000..5379    +  enhancer       CMV enhancer: human cytomegalovirus immediate early enhancer
   5381..5658    +  promoter       chicken β-actin promoter: No description available
   5659..6674    +  intron         chimeric intron: chimera between introns from chicken β-actin and rabbit β-globin
   6672..6746    +  CDS            HBB (fragment): HBB_LEPEU - Experimental evidence at protein level: Swiss-Prot protein existence level 1. Involved in oxygen transport from the lung to the various peripheral tissues. From Lepus europaeus (European hare).
   6768..6792    +  protein_bind   attB1: mutant version of attB; recombination site for the Gateway® BP reaction BP Clonase™
   6798..7505    +  CDS            mCherry: mCherry is a basic (constitutively fluorescent) red fluorescent protein published in 2004, derived from Discosoma sp.. It is reported to be a very rapidly-maturing monomer with low acid sensitivity.
   7510..7534    -  protein_bind   attB2: mutant version of attB; recombination site for the Gateway® BP reaction BP Clonase™
   7544..7624    +  CDS            HBB (fragment): HBB_PONPY - Experimental evidence at transcript level: Swiss-Prot protein existence level 2. Involved in oxygen transport from the lung to the various peripheral tissues. From Pongo pygmaeus (Bornean orangutan).
   7699..7754    +  polyA_signal   β-globin poly(A) signal: rabbit β-globin polyadenylation signal (Gil and Proudfoot, 1987)
   8310..8839    +  misc_feature   HA-R: right homology arm from the adeno-associated virus integration site (AAVS1) within intron 1 of the human PPP1R12C gene
   8986..9004    -  promoter       T7 promoter: promoter for bacteriophage T7 RNA polymerase
   9007..9164    +  CDS            lacZα (fragment): LacZα fragment of β-galactosidase; lacZ fragment
   9169..9597    +  rep_origin     f1 ori (sequence partly withheld): f1 bacteriophage origin of replication; arrow indicates direction of (+) strand synthesis
>Addgene plasmid #107280 | pAAVS1-PdTK-CAG-mCh-[uBglII] | depositor full sequence | sequence record 205849 | pAAVS1-PdTK-CAG-mCh-[uBglII] sequence 9629 bps
GCACTTTTCGGGGAAATGTGCGCGGAACCCCTATTTGTTTATTTTTCTAAATACATTCAAATATGTATCC
GCTCATGAGACAATAACCCTGATAAATGCTTCAATAATATTGAAAAAGGAAGAGTATGAGTATTCAACAT
TTCCGTGTCGCCCTTATTCCCTTTTTTGCGGCATTTTGCCTTCCTGTTTTTGCTCACCCAGAAACGCTGG
TGAAAGTAAAAGATGCTGAAGATCAGTTGGGTGCACGAGTGGGTTACATCGAACTGGATCTCAACAGCGG
TAAGATCCTTGAGAGTTTTCGCCCCGAAGAACGTTTTCCAATGATGAGCACTTTTAAAGTTCTGCTATGT
GGCGCGGTATTATCCCGTATTGACGCCGGGCAAGAGCAACTCGGTCGCCGCATACACTATTCTCAGAATG
ACTTGGTTGAGTACTCACCAGTCACAGAAAAGCATCTTACGGATGGCATGACAGTAAGAGAATTATGCAG
TGCTGCCATAACCATGAGTGATAACACTGCGGCCAACTTACTTCTGACAACGATCGGAGGACCGAAGGAG
CTAACCGCTTTTTTGCACAACATGGGGGATCATGTAACTCGCCTTGATCGTTGGGAACCGGAGCTGAATG
AAGCCATACCAAACGACGAGCGTGACACCACGATGCCTGTAGCAATGGCAACAACGTTGCGCAAACTATT
AACTGGCGAACTACTTACTCTAGCTTCCCGGCAACAATTAATAGACTGGATGGAGGCGGATAAAGTTGCA
GGACCACTTCTGCGCTCGGCCCTTCCGGCTGGCTGGTTTATTGCTGATAAATCTGGAGCCGGTGAGCGTG
GGTCTCGCGGTATCATTGCAGCACTGGGGCCAGATGGTAAGCCCTCCCGTATCGTAGTTATCTACACGAC
GGGGAGTCAGGCAACTATGGATGAACGAAATAGACAGATCGCTGAGATAGGTGCCTCACTGATTAAGCAT
TGGTAACTGTCAGACCAAGTTTACTCATATATACTTTAGATTGATTTAAAACTTCATTTTTAATTTAAAA
GGATCTAGGTGAAGATCCTTTTTGATAATCTCATGACCAAAATCCCTTAACGTGAGTTTTCGTTCCACTG
AGCGTCAAACCCCGTAGAAAAGATCAAAGGATCTTCTTGAGATCCTTTTTTTCTGCGCGTAATCTGCTGC
TTGCAAACAAAAAAACCACCGCTACCAGCGGTGGTTTGTTTGCCGGATCAAGAGCTACCAACTCTTTTTC
CGAAGGTAACTGGCTTCAGCAGAGCGCAGATACCAAATACTGTTCTTCTAGTGTAGCCGTAGTTAGGCCA
CCACTTCAAGAACTCTGTAGCACCGCCTACATACCTCGCTCTGCTAATCCTGTTACCAGTGGCTGCTGCC
AGTGGCGATAAGTCGTGTCTTACCGGGTTGGACTCAAGACGATAGTTACCGGATAAGGCGCAGCGGTCGG
GCTGAACGGGGGGTTCGTGCACACAGCCCAGCTTGGAGCGAACGACCTACACCGAACTGAGATACCTACA
GCGTGAGCTATGAGAAAGCGCCACGCTTCCCGAAGGGAGAAAGGCGGACAGGTATCCGGTAAGCGGCAGG
GTCGGAACAGGAGAGCGCACGAGGGAGCTTCCAGGGGGAAACGCCTGGTATCTTTATAGTCCTGTCGGGT
TTCGCCACCTCTGACTTGAGCGTCGATTTTTGTGATGCTCGTCAGGGGGGCGGAGCCTATGGAAAAACGC
CAGCAACGCGGCCTTTTTACGGTTCCTGGCCTTTTGCTGGCCTTTTGCTCACATGTTCTTTCCTGCGTTA
TCCCCTGATTCTGTGGATAACCGTATTACCGCCTTTGAGTGAGCTGATACCGCTCGCCGCAGCCGAACGA
CCGAGCGCAGCGAGTCAGTGAGCGAGGAAGCGGAAGAGCGCCCAATACGCAAACCGCCTCTCCCCGCGCG
TTGGCCGATTCATTAATGCAGCTGGCACGACAGGTTTCCCGACTGGAAAGCGGGCAGTGAGCGCAACGCA
ATTAATGTGAGTTAGCTCACTCATTAGGCACCCCAGGCTTTACACTTTATGCTTCCGGCTCGTATGTTGT
GTGGAATTGTGAGCGGATAACAATTTCACACAGGAAACAGCTATGACCATGATTACGCCAAGCTCGAAAT
TAACCCTCACTAAAGGGAACAAAAGCTGTGCTTTCTCTGACCAGCATTCTCTCCCCTGGGCCTGTGCCGC
TTTCTGTCTGCAGCTTGTGGCCTGGGTCACCTCTACGGCTGGCCCAGATCCTTCCCTGCCGCCTCCTTCA
GGTTCCGTCTTCCTCCACTCCCTCTTCCCCTTGCTCTCTGCTGTGTTGCTGCCCAAGGATGCTCTTTCCG
GAGCACTTCCTTCTCGGCGCTGCACCACGTGATGTCCTCTGAGCGGATCCTCCCCGTGTCTGGGTCCTCT
CCGGGCATCTCTCCTCCCTCACCCAACCCCATGCCGTCTTCACTCGCTGGGTTCCCTTTTCCTTCTCCTT
CTGGGGCCTGTGCCATCTCTCGTTTCTTAGGATGGCCTTCTCCGACGGATGTCTCCCTTGCGTCCCGCCT
CCCCTTCTTGTAGGCCTGCATCATCACCGTTTTTCTGGACAACCCCAAAGTACCCCGTCTCCCTGGCTTT
AGCCACCTCTCCATCCTCTTGCTTTCTTTGCCTGGACACCCCGTTCTCCTGTGGATTCGGGTCACCTCTC
ACTCCTTTCATTTGGGCAGCTCCCCTACCCCCCTTACCTCTCTAGTCTGTGCTAGCTCTTCCAGCCCCCT
GTCATGGCATCTTCCAGGGGTCCGAGAGCTCAGCTAGTCTTCTTCCTCCAACCCGGGCCCCTATGTCCAC
TTCAGGACAGCATGTTTGCTGCCTCCAGGGATCCTGTGTCCCCGAGCTGGGACCACCTTATATTCCCAGG
GCCGGTTAATGTGGCTCTGGTTCTGGGTACTTTTATCTGTCCCCTCCACCCCACAGTGGGGCAAGCTTCT
GACCTCTTCTCTTCCTCCCACAGGGCCTCGAGAGATCTGGCAGCGGAGAGGGCAGAGGAAGTCTTCTAAC
ATGCGGTGACGTGGAGGAGAATCCCGGCCCTAGGCTCGAGATGACCGAGTACAAGCCCACGGTGCGCCTC
GCCACCCGCGACGACGTCCCCAGGGCCGTACGCACCCTCGCCGCCGCGTTCGCCGACTACCCCGCCACGC
GCCACACCGTCGATCCGGACCGCCACATCGAGCGGGTCACCGAGCTGCAAGAACTCTTCCTCACGCGCGT
CGGGCTCGACATCGGCAAGGTGTGGGTCGCGGACGACGGCGCCGCGGTGGCGGTCTGGACCACGCCGGAG
AGCGTCGAAGCGGGGGCGGTGTTCGCCGAGATCGGCCCGCGCATGGCCGAGTTGAGCGGTTCCCGGCTGG
CCGCGCAGCAACAGATGGAAGGCCTCCTGGCGCCGCACCGGCCCAAGGAGCCCGCGTGGTTCCTGGCCAC
CGTCGGCGTCTCGCCCGACCACCAGGGCAAGGGTCTGGGCAGCGCCGTCGTGCTCCCCGGAGTGGAGGCG
GCCGAGCGCGCCGGGGTGCCCGCCTTCCTGGAGACCTCCGCGCCCCGCAACCTCCCCTTCTACGAGCGGC
TCGGCTTCACCGTCACCGCCGACGTCGAGGTGCCCGAAGGACCGCGCACCTGGTGCATGACCCGCAAGCC
CGGTGCCGGATCCATGCCCACGCTACTGCGGGTTTATATAGACGGTCCCCACGGGATGGGGAAAACCACC
ACCACGCAACTGCTGGTGGCCCTGGGTTCGCGCGACGATATCGTCTACGTACCCGAGCCGATGACTTACT
GGCGGGTGCTGGGGGCTTCCGAGACAATCGCGAACATCTACACCACACAACACCGCCTCGACCAGGGTGA
GATATCGGCCGGGGACGCGGCGGTGGTAATGACAAGCGCCCAGATAACAATGGGCATGCCTTATGCCGTG
ACCGACGCCGTTCTGGCTCCTCATATCGGGGGGGAGGCTGGGAGCTCACATGCCCCGCCCCCGGCCCTCA
CCCTCATCTTCGACCGCCATCCCATCGCCGCCCTCCTGTGCTACCCGGCCGCGCGGTACCTTATGGGCAG
CATGACCCCCCAGGCCGTGCTGGCGTTCGTGGCCCTCATCCCGCCGACCTTGCCCGGCACCAACATCGTG
CTTGGGGCCCTTCCGGAGGACAGACACATCGACCGCCTGGCCAAACGCCAGCGCCCCGGCGAGCGGCTGG
ACCTGGCTATGCTGGCTGCGATTCGCCGCGTTTACGGGCTACTTGCCAATACGGTGCGGTATCTGCAGTG
CGGCGGGTCGTGGCGGGAGGACTGGGGACAGCTTTCGGGGACGGCCGTGCCGCCCCAGGGTGCCGAGCCC
CAGAGCAACGCGGGCCCACGACCCCATATCGGGGACACGTTATTTACCCTGTTTCGGGCCCCCGAGTTGC
TGGCCCCCAACGGCGACCTGTATAACGTGTTTGCCTGGGCCTTGGACGTCTTGGCCAAACGCCTCCGTTC
CATGCACGTCTTTATCCTGGATTACGACCAATCGCCCGCCGGCTGCCGGGACGCCCTGCTGCAACTTACC
TCCGGGATGGTCCAGACCCACGTCACCACCCCCGGCTCCATACCGACGATATGCGACCTGGCGCGCACGT
TTGCCCGGGAGATGGGGGAGGCTAACTGATCTAGAGGGCCCGTTTAAACCCGCTGATCAGCCTCGACTGT
GCCTTCTAGTTGCCAGCCATCTGTTGTTTGCCCCTCCCCCGTGCCTTCCTTGACCCTGGAAGGTGCCACT
CCCACTGTCCTTTCCTAATAAAATGAGGAAATTGCATCGCATTGTCTGAGTAGGTGTCATTCTATTCTGG
GGGGTGGGGTGGGGCAGGACAGCAAGGGGGAGGATTGGGAAGACAATAGCAGGCATGCTGGGGATGCGGT
GGGCTCTATGGACTAGCGGTGGCGGCCTCGACATTGATTATTGACTAGTTATTAATAGTAATCAATTACG
GGGTCATTAGTTCATAGCCCATATATGGAGTTCCGCGTTACATAACTTACGGTAAATGGCCCGCCTGGCT
GACCGCCCAACGACCCCCGCCCATTGACGTCAATAATGACGTATGTTCCCATAGTAACGCCAATAGGGAC
TTTCCATTGACGTCAATGGGTGGAGTATTTACGGTAAACTGCCCACTTGGCAGTACATCAAGTGTATCAT
ATGCCAAGTACGCCCCCTATTGACGTCAATGACGGTAAATGGCCCGCCTGGCATTATGCCCAGTACATGA
CCTTATGGGACTTTCCTACTTGGCAGTACATCTACGTATTAGTCATCGCTATTACCATGGTCGAGGTGAG
CCCCACGTTCTGCTTCACTCTCCCCATCTCCCCCCCCTCCCCACCCCCAATTTTGTATTTATTTATTTTT
TAATTATTTTGTGCAGCGATGGGGGCGGGGGGGGGGGGGGGGCGCGCGCCAGGCGGGGCGGGGCGGGGCG
AGGGGCGGGGCGGGGCGAGGCGGAGAGGTGCGGCGGCAGCCAATCAGAGCGGCGCGCTCCGAAAGTTTCC
TTTTATGGCGAGGCGGCGGCGGCGGCGGCCCTATAAAAAGCGAAGCGCGCGGCGGGCGGGAGTCGCTGCG
CGCTGCCTTCGCCCCGTGCCCCGCTCCGCGCCGCCTCGCGCCGCCCGCCCCGGCTCTGACTGACCGCGTT
ACTCCCACAGGTGAGCGGGCGGGACGGCCCTTCTCCTCCGGGCTGTAATTAGCGCTTGGTTTAATGACGG
CTTGTTTCTTTTCTGTGGCTGCGTGAAAGCCTTGAGGGGCTCCGGGAGGGCCCTTTGTGCGGGGGGAGCG
GCTCGGGGGGTGCGTGCGTGTGTGTGTGCGTGGGGAGCGCCGCGTGCGGCTCCGCGCTGCCCGGCGGCTG
TGAGCGCTGCGGGCGCGGCGCGGGGCTTTGTGCGCTCCGCAGTGTGCGCGAGGGGAGCGCGGCCGGGGGC
GGTGCCCCGCGGTGCGGGGGGGGCTGCGAGGGGAACAAAGGCTGCGTGCGGGGTGTGTGCGTGGGGGGGT
GAGCAGGGGGTGTGGGCGCGTCGGTCGGGCTGCAACCCCCCCTGCACCCCCCTCCCCGAGTTGCTGAGCA
CGGCCCGGCTTCGGGTGCGGGGCTCCGTACGGGGCGTGGCGCGGGGCTCGCCGTGCCGGGCGGGGGGTGG
CGGCAGGTGGGGGTGCCGGGCGGGGCGGGGCCGCCTCGGGCCGGGGAGGGCTCGGGGGAGGGGCGCGGCG
GCCCCCGGAGCGCCGGCGGCTGTCGAGGCGCGGCGAGCCGCAGCCATTGCCTTTTATGGTAATCGTGCGA
GAGGGCGCAGGGACTTCCTTTGTCCCAAATCTGTGCGGAGCCGAAATCTGGGAGGCGCCGCCGCACCCCC
TCTAGCGGGCGCGGGGCGAAGCGGTGCGGCGCCGGCAGGAAGGAAATGGGCGGGGAGGGCCTTCGTGCGT
CGCCGCGCCGCCGTCCCCTTCTCCCTCTCCAGCCTCGGGGCTGTCCGCGGGGGGACGGCTGCCTTCGGGG
GGGACGGGGCAGGGCGGGGTTCGGCTTCTGGCGTGTGACCGGCGGCTCTAGAGCCTCTGCTAACCATGTT
CATGCCTTCTTCTTTTTCCTACAGCTCCTGGGCAACGTGCTGGTTATTGTGCTGTCTCATCATTTTGGCA
AAGAATTCGCGGCCGCGGTACCGGCGCGCCGGATCCTGCAGGTTATCACAAGTTTGTACAAAAAAGCAGG
CTCCACCATGGTGAGCAAGGGCGAGGAGGACAACATGGCCATCATCAAGGAGTTCATGCGCTTCAAGGTG
CACATGGAGGGCTCCGTGAACGGCCACGAGTTCGAGATCGAGGGCGAGGGCGAGGGCCGCCCCTACGAGG
GCACCCAGACCGCCAAGCTGAAGGTGACCAAGGGCGGCCCCCTGCCCTTCGCCTGGGACATCCTGTCCCC
TCAGTTCATGTACGGCTCCAAGGCCTACGTGAAGCACCCCGCCGACATCCCCGACTACTTGAAGCTGTCC
TTCCCCGAGGGCTTCAAGTGGGAGCGCGTGATGAACTTCGAGGACGGCGGCGTGGTGACCGTGACCCAGG
ACTCCTCCCTGCAGGACGGCGAGTTCATCTACAAGGTGAAGCTGCGCGGCACCAACTTCCCCTCCGACGG
CCCCGTAATGCAGAAGAAGACCATGGGCTGGGAGGCCTCCTCCGAGCGGATGTACCCCGAGGACGGCGCC
CTGAAGGGCGAGATCAAGCAGAGGCTGAAGCTGAAGGACGGCGGCCACTACGACGCCGAGGTCAAGACCA
CCTACAAGGCCAAGAAGCCCGTGCAGCTGCCCGGCGCCTACAACGTCAACATCAAGCTGGACATCACCTC
CCACAACGAGGACTACACCATCGTGGAACAGTACGAGCGCGCCGAGGGCCGCCACTCCACCGGCGGCATG
GACGAGCTGTACAAGTAAGACCCAGCTTTCTTGTACAAAGTGGTGATAACTCTAGAGAATTCACTCCTCA
GGTGCAGGCTGCCTATCAGAAGGTGGTGGCTGGTGTGGCCAATGCCCTGGCTCACAAATACCACTGAGAT
CGATCTTTTTCCCTCTGCCAAAAATTATGGGGACATCATGAAGCCCCTTGAGCATCTGACTTCTGGCTAA
TAAAGGAAATTTATTTTCATTGCAATAGTGTGTTGGAATTTTTTGTGTCTCTCACTCGGAAGGACATATG
GGAGGGCAAATCATTTAAAACATCAGAATGAGTATTTGGTTTAGAGTTTGGCAACATATGCCCATATGCT
GGCTGCCATGAACAAAGGTTGGCTATAAAGAGGTCATCAGTATATGAAACAGCCCCCTGCTGTCCATTCC
TTATTCCATAGAAAAGCCTTGACTTGAGGTTAGATTTTTTTTATATTTTGTTTTGTGTTATTTTTTTCTT
TAACATCCCTAAAATTTTCCTTACATGTTTTACTAGCCAGATTTTTCCTCCTCTCCTGACTACTCCCAGT
CATAGCTGTCCCTCTTCTCTTATGGAGATCCCTCGACCTGCAGCCCAAGCTTGGATCCCTCGAGTTAATT
AAATCTAGAAGTCGACAGTACTAAGCTTTGACAGAAAAGCCCCATCCTTAGGCCTCCTCCTTCCTAGTCT
CCTGATATTGGGTCTAACCCCCACCTCCTGTTAGGCAGATTCCTTATCTGGTGACACACCCCCATTTCCT
GGAGCCATCTCTCTCCTTGCCAGAACCTCTAAGGTTTGCTTACGATGGAGCCAGAGAGGATCCTGGGAGG
GAGAGCTTGGCAGGGGGTGGGAGGGAAGGGGGGGATGCGTGACCTGCCCGGTTCTCAGTGGCCACCCTGC
GCTACCCTCTCCCAGAACCTGAGCTGCTCTGACGCGGCTGTCTGGTGCGTTTCACTGATCCTGGTGCTGC
AGCTTCCTTACACTTCCCAAGAGGAGAAGCAGTTTGGAAAAACAAAATCAGAATAAGTTGGTCCTGAGTT
CTAACTTTGGCTCTTCACCTTTCTAGTCCCCAATTTATATTGTTCCTCCGTGCGTCAGTTTTACCTGTGA
GATAAGGCCAGTAGCCAGCCCCGTCCTGGCAGGGCTGTGGTGAGGAGGGGGGTGTCCGTGTGGAAAACTC
CCTTTGTGAGAATGGTGCGTCCTAGGTGTTCACCAGGTCGTGGCCGCCTCTACTCCCTTTCTCTTTCTCC
ATCCTTCTTTCCTTAAAGAGTCCCCAGTGCTATCTGGGACATATTCCTCCGCCCAGAGCAGGGTCCCGCT
TCCCTAAGGCCCTGCTCTGGGCTTCTGGGTTTGAGTCCTTGGCAAGCCCAGGAGAGGCGCTCAGGCTTCC
CTGTCCCCCTTCCTCGTCCACCATCTCATGCCCCTGGCTCTCCTGCCCCTTCCCTACAGGGGTTCCTGGC
TCTGCTCTAGCGATCGCCAATTCGCCCTATAGTGAGTCGTATTACAATTCACTGGCCGTCGTTTTACAAC
GTCGTGACTGGGAAAACCCTGGCGTTACCCAACTTAATCGCCTTGCAGCACATCCCCCTTTCGCCAGCTG
GCGTAATAGCGAAGAGGCCCGCACCGATCGCCCTTCCCAACAGTTGCGCAGCCTGAATGGCGAATGGG
[124 nt withheld, positions 9169-9292]
C
[91 nt withheld, positions 9294-9384]
A
[49 nt withheld, positions 9386-9434]
CCTTTGACGTTGGAGTCCACGTTCTTT
[37 nt withheld, positions 9462-9498]
ACCCTATCTCGGTCTATTCTTTTGATTTATAAGGGATTTTGCCGATTTCGGCCTATTGGTTAAAAAATGA
GCTGATTTAACAAAAATTTAACGCGAATTTTAACAAAATATTAACGCTTACAATTTAGGTG
