>Addgene plasmid #107280 | pAAVS1-PdTK-CAG-mCh-[uBglII] | addgene partial sequence | sequence record 205841 | Addgene Partial NGS Result
CTCCTGGGCAACGTGCTGGTTATTGTGCTGTCTCATCATTTTGGCAAAGAATTCGCGGCCGCGGTACCGG
CGCGCCGGATCCTGCAGGTTATCACAAGTTTGTACAAAAAAGCAGGCTCCACCATGGTGAGCAAGGGCGA
GGAGGACAACATGGCCATCATCAAGGAGTTCATGCGCTTCAAGGTGCACATGGAGGGCTCCGTGAACGGC
CACGAGTTCGAGATCGAGGGCGAGGGCGAGGGCCGCCCCTACGAGGGCACCCAGACCGCCAAGCTGAAGG
TGACCAAGGGCGGCCCCCTGCCCTTCGCCTGGGACATCCTGTCCCCTCAGTTCATGTACGGCTCCAAGGC
CTACGTGAAGCACCCCGCCGACATCCCCGACTACTTGAAGCTGTCCTTCCCCGAGGGCTTCAAGTGGGAG
CGCGTGATGAACTTCGAGGACGGCGGCGTGGTGACCGTGACCCAGGACTCCTCCCTGCAGGACGGCGAGT
TCATCTACAAGGTGAAGCTGCGCGGCACCAACTTCCCCTCCGACGGCCCCGTAATGCAGAAGAAGACCAT
GGGCTGGGAGGCCTCCTCCGAGCGGATGTACCCCGAGGACGGCGCCCTGAAGGGCGAGATCAAGCAGAGG
CTGAAGCTGAAGGACGGCGGCCACTACGACGCCGAGGTCAAGACCACCTACAAGGCCAAGAAGCCCGTGC
AGCTGCCCGGCGCCTACAACGTCAACATCAAGCTGGACATCACCTCCCACAACGAGGACTACACCATCGT
GGAACAGTACGAGCGCGCCGAGGGCCGCCACTCCACCGGCGGCATGGACGAGCTGTACAAGTAAGACCCA
GCTTTCTTGTACAAAGTGGTGATAACTCTAGAGAATTCACTCCTCAGGTGCAGGCTGCCTATCAGAAGGT
GGTGGCTGGTGTGGCCAATGCCCTGGCTCACAAATACCACTGAGATCGATCTTTTTCCCTCTGCCAAAAA
TTATGGGGACATCATGAAGCCCCTTGAGCATCTGACTTCTGGCTAATAAAGGAAATTTATTTTCATTGCA
ATAGTGTGTTGGAATTTTTTGTGTCTCTCACTCGGAAGGACATATGGGAGGGCAAATCATTTAAAACATC
AGAATGAGTATTTGGTTTAGAGTTTGGCAACATATGCCCATATGCTGGCTGCCATGAACAAAGGTTGGCT
ATAAAGAGGTCATCAGTATATGAAACAGCCCCCTGCTGTCCATTCCTTATTCCATAGAAAAGCCTTGACT
TGAGGTTAGATTTTTTTTATATTTTGTTTTGTGTTATTTTTTTCTTTAACATCCCTAAAATTTTCCTTAC
ATGTTTTACTAGCCAGATTTTTCCTCCTCTCCTGACTACTCCCAGTCATAGCTGTCCCTCTTCTCTTATG
GAGATCCCTCGACCTGCAGCCCAAGCTTGGATCCCTCGAGTTAATTAAATCTAGAAGTCGACAGTACTAA
GCTTTGACAGAAAAGCCCCATCCTTAGGCCTCCTCCTTCCTAGTCTCCTGATATTGGGTCTAACCCCCAC
CTCCTGTTAGGCAGATTCCTTATCTGGTGACACACCCCCATTTCCTGGAGCCATCTCTCTCCTTGCCAGA
ACCTCTAAGGTTTGCTTACGATGGAGCCAGAGAGGATCCTGGGAGGGAGAGCTTGGCAGGGGGTGGGAGG
GAAGGGGGGGATGCGTGACCTGCCCGGTTCTCAGTGGCCACCCTGCGCTACCCTCTCCCAGAACCTGAGC
TGCTCTGACGCGGCTGTCTGGTGCGTTTCACTGATCCTGGTGCTGCAGCTTCCTTACACTTCCCAAGAGG
AGAAGCAGTTTGGAAAAACAAAATCAGAATAAGTTGGTCCTGAGTTCTAACTTTGGCTCTTCACCTTTCT
AGTCCCCAATTTATATTGTTCCTCCGTGCGTCAGTTTTACCTGTGAGATAAGGCCAGTAGCCAGCCCCGT
CCTGGCAGGGCTGTGGTGAGGAGGGGGGTGTCCGTGTGGAAAACTCCCTTTGTGAGAATGGTGCGTCCTA
GGTGTTCACCAGGTCGTGGCCGCCTCTACTCCCTTTCTCTTTCTCCATCCTTCTTTCCTTAAAGAGTCCC
CAGTGCTATCTGGGACATATTCCTCCGCCCAGAGCAGGGTCCCGCTTCCCTAAGGCCCTGCTCTGGGCTT
CTGGGTTTGAGTCCTTGGCAAGCCCAGGAGAGGCGCTCAGGCTTCCCTGTCCCCCTTCCTCGTCCACCAT
CTCATGCCCCTGGCTCTCCTGCCCCTTCCCTACAGGGGTTCCTGGCTCTGCTCTAGCGATCGCCAATTCG
CCCTATAGTGAGTCGTATTACAATTCACTGGCCGTCGTTTTACAACGTCGTGACTGGGAAAACCCTGGCG
TTACCCAACTTAATCGCCTTGCAGCACATCCCCCTTTCGCCAGCTGGCGTAATAGCGAAGAGGCCCGCAC
CGATCGCCCTTCCCAACAGTTGCGCAGCCTGAATGGCGAATGGG
[124 nt withheld, positions 2495-2618]
C
[91 nt withheld, positions 2620-2710]
A
[49 nt withheld, positions 2712-2760]
CCTTTGACGTTGGAGTCCACGTTCTTT
[37 nt withheld, positions 2788-2824]
ACCCTATCTCGGTCTATTCTTTTGATTTATAAGGGATTTTGCCGATTTCGGCCTATTGGTTAAAAAATGA
GCTGATTTAACAAAAATTTAACGCGAATTTTAACAAAATATTAACGCTTACAATTTAGGTGGCACTTTTC
GGGGAAATGTGCGCGGAACCCCTATTTGTTTATTTTTCTAAATACATTCAAATATGTATCCGCTCATGAG
ACAATAACCCTGATAAATGCTTCAATAATATTGAAAAAGGAAGAGTATGAGTATTCAACATTTCCGTGTC
GCCCTTATTCCCTTTTTTGCGGCATTTTGCCTTCCTGTTTTTGCTCACCCAGAAACGCTGGTGAAAGTAA
AAGATGCTGAAGATCAGTTGGGTGCACGAGTGGGTTACATCGAACTGGATCTCAACAGCGGTAAGATCCT
TGAGAGTTTTCGCCCCGAAGAACGTTTTCCAATGATGAGCACTTTTAAAGTTCTGCTATGTGGCGCGGTA
TTATCCCGTATTGACGCCGGGCAAGAGCAACTCGGTCGCCGCATACACTATTCTCAGAATGACTTGGTTG
AGTACTCACCAGTCACAGAAAAGCATCTTACGGATGGCATGACAGTAAGAGAATTATGCAGTGCTGCCAT
AACCATGAGTGATAACACTGCGGCCAACTTACTTCTGACAACGATCGGAGGACCGAAGGAGCTAACCGCT
TTTTTGCACAACATGGGGGATCATGTAACTCGCCTTGATCGTTGGGAACCGGAGCTGAATGAAGCCATAC
CAAACGACGAGCGTGACACCACGATGCCTGTAGCAATGGCAACAACGTTGCGCAAACTATTAACTGGCGA
ACTACTTACTCTAGCTTCCCGGCAACAATTAATAGACTGGATGGAGGCGGATAAAGTTGCAGGACCACTT
CTGCGCTCGGCCCTTCCGGCTGGCTGGTTTATTGCTGATAAATCTGGAGCCGGTGAGCGTGGGTCTCGCG
GTATCATTGCAGCACTGGGGCCAGATGGTAAGCCCTCCCGTATCGTAGTTATCTACACGACGGGGAGTCA
GGCAACTATGGATGAACGAAATAGACAGATCGCTGAGATAGGTGCCTCACTGATTAAGCATTGGTAACTG
TCAGACCAAGTTTACTCATATATACTTTAGATTGATTTAAAACTTCATTTTTAATTTAAAAGGATCTAGG
TGAAGATCCTTTTTGATAATCTCATGACCAAAATCCCTTAACGTGAGTTTTCGTTCCACTGAGCGTCAAA
CCCCGTAGAAAAGATCAAAGGATCTTCTTGAGATCCTTTTTTTCTGCGCGTAATCTGCTGCTTGCAAACA
AAAAAACCACCGCTACCAGCGGTGGTTTGTTTGCCGGATCAAGAGCTACCAACTCTTTTTCCGAAGGTAA
CTGGCTTCAGCAGAGCGCAGATACCAAATACTGTTCTTCTAGTGTAGCCGTAGTTAGGCCACCACTTCAA
GAACTCTGTAGCACCGCCTACATACCTCGCTCTGCTAATCCTGTTACCAGTGGCTGCTGCCAGTGGCGAT
AAGTCGTGTCTTACCGGGTTGGACTCAAGACGATAGTTACCGGATAAGGCGCAGCGGTCGGGCTGAACGG
GGGGTTCGTGCACACAGCCCAGCTTGGAGCGAACGACCTACACCGAACTGAGATACCTACAGCGTGAGCT
ATGAGAAAGCGCCACGCTTCCCGAAGGGAGAAAGGCGGACAGGTATCCGGTAAGCGGCAGGGTCGGAACA
GGAGAGCGCACGAGGGAGCTTCCAGGGGGAAACGCCTGGTATCTTTATAGTCCTGTCGGGTTTCGCCACC
TCTGACTTGAGCGTCGATTTTTGTGATGCTCGTCAGGGGGGCGGAGCCTATGGAAAAACGCCAGCAACGC
GGCCTTTTTACGGTTCCTGGCCTTTTGCTGGCCTTTTGCTCACATGTTCTTTCCTGCGTTATCCCCTGAT
TCTGTGGATAACCGTATTACCGCCTTTGAGTGAGCTGATACCGCTCGCCGCAGCCGAACGACCGAGCGCA
GCGAGTCAGTGAGCGAGGAAGCGGAAGAGCGCCCAATACGCAAACCGCCTCTCCCCGCGCGTTGGCCGAT
TCATTAATGCAGCTGGCACGACAGGTTTCCCGACTGGAAAGCGGGCAGTGAGCGCAACGCAATTAATGTG
AGTTAGCTCACTCATTAGGCACCCCAGGCTTTACACTTTATGCTTCCGGCTCGTATGTTGTGTGGAATTG
TGAGCGGATAACAATTTCACACAGGAAACAGCTATGACCATGATTACGCCAAGCTCGAAATTAACCCTCA
CTAAAGGGAACAAAAGCTGTGCTTTCTCTGACCAGCATTCTCTCCCCTGGGCCTGTGCCGCTTTCTGTCT
GCAGCTTGTGGCCTGGGTCACCTCTACGGCTGGCCCAGATCCTTCCCTGCCGCCTCCTTCAGGTTCCGTC
TTCCTCCACTCCCTCTTCCCCTTGCTCTCTGCTGTGTTGCTGCCCAAGGATGCTCTTTCCGGAGCACTTC
CTTCTCGGCGCTGCACCACGTGATGTCCTCTGAGCGGATCCTCCCCGTGTCTGGGTCCTCTCCGGGCATC
TCTCCTCCCTCACCCAACCCCATGCCGTCTTCACTCGCTGGGTTCCCTTTTCCTTCTCCTTCTGGGGCCT
GTGCCATCTCTCGTTTCTTAGGATGGCCTTCTCCGACGGATGTCTCCCTTGCGTCCCGCCTCCCCTTCTT
GTAGGCCTGCATCATCACCGTTTTTCTGGACAACCCCAAAGTACCCCGTCTCCCTGGCTTTAGCCACCTC
TCCATCCTCTTGCTTTCTTTGCCTGGACACCCCGTTCTCCTGTGGATTCGGGTCACCTCTCACTCCTTTC
ATTTGGGCAGCTCCCCTACCCCCCTTACCTCTCTAGTCTGTGCTAGCTCTTCCAGCCCCCTGTCATGGCA
TCTTCCAGGGGTCCGAGAGCTCAGCTAGTCTTCTTCCTCCAACCCGGGCCCCTATGTCCACTTCAGGACA
GCATGTTTGCTGCCTCCAGGGATCCTGTGTCCCCGAGCTGGGACCACCTTATATTCCCAGGGCCGGTTAA
TGTGGCTCTGGTTCTGGGTACTTTTATCTGTCCCCTCCACCCCACAGTGGGGCAAGCTTCTGACCTCTTC
TCTTCCTCCCACAGGGCCTCGAGAGATCTGGCAGCGGAGAGGGCAGAGGAAGTCTTCTAACATGCGGTGA
CGTGGAGGAGAATCCCGGCCCTAGGCTCGAGATGACCGAGTACAAGCCCACGGTGCGCCTCGCCACCCGC
GACGACGTCCCCAGGGCCGTACGCACCCTCGCCGCCGCGTTCGCCGACTACCCCGCCACGCGCCACACCG
TCGATCCGGACCGCCACATCGAGCGGGTCACCGAGCTGCAAGAACTCTTCCTCACGCGCGTCGGGCTCGA
CATCGGCAAGGTGTGGGTCGCGGACGACGGCGCCGCGGTGGCGGTCTGGACCACGCCGGAGAGCGTCGAA
GCGGGGGCGGTGTTCGCCGAGATCGGCCCGCGCATGGCCGAGTTGAGCGGTTCCCGGCTGGCCGCGCAGC
AACAGATGGAAGGCCTCCTGGCGCCGCACCGGCCCAAGGAGCCCGCGTGGTTCCTGGCCACCGTCGGCGT
CTCGCCCGACCACCAGGGCAAGGGTCTGGGCAGCGCCGTCGTGCTCCCCGGAGTGGAGGCGGCCGAGCGC
GCCGGGGTGCCCGCCTTCCTGGAGACCTCCGCGCCCCGCAACCTCCCCTTCTACGAGCGGCTCGGCTTCA
CCGTCACCGCCGACGTCGAGGTGCCCGAAGGACCGCGCACCTGGTGCATGACCCGCAAGCCCGGTGCCGG
ATCCATGCCCACGCTACTGCGGGTTTATATAGACGGTCCCCACGGGATGGGGAAAACCACCACCACGCAA
CTGCTGGTGGCCCTGGGTTCGCGCGACGATATCGTCTACGTACCCGAGCCGATGACTTACTGGCGGGTGC
TGGGGGCTTCCGAGACAATCGCGAACATCTACACCACACAACACCGCCTCGACCAGGGTGAGATATCGGC
CGGGGACGCGGCGGTGGTAATGACAAGCGCCCAGATAACAATGGGCATGCCTTATGCCGTGACCGACGCC
GTTCTGGCTCCTCATATCGGGGGGGAGGCTGGGAGCTCACATGCCCCGCCCCCGGCCCTCACCCTCATCT
TCGACCGCCATCCCATCGCCGCCCTCCTGTGCTACCCGGCCGCGCGGTACCTTATGGGCAGCATGACCCC
CCAGGCCGTGCTGGCGTTCGTGGCCCTCATCCCGCCGACCTTGCCCGGCACCAACATCGTGCTTGGGGCC
CTTCCGGAGGACAGACACATCGACCGCCTGGCCAAACGCCAGCGCCCCGGCGAGCGGCTGGACCTGGCTA
TGCTGGCTGCGATTCGCCGCGTTTACGGGCTACTTGCCAATACGGTGCGGTATCTGCAGTGCGGCGGGTC
GTGGCGGGAGGACTGGGGACAGCTTTCGGGGACGGCCGTGCCGCCCCAGGGTGCCGAGCCCCAGAGCAAC
GCGGGCCCACGACCCCATATCGGGGACACGTTATTTACCCTGTTTCGGGCCCCCGAGTTGCTGGCCCCCA
ACGGCGACCTGTATAACGTGTTTGCCTGGGCCTTGGACGTCTTGGCCAAACGCCTCCGTTCCATGCACGT
CTTTATCCTGGATTACGACCAATCGCCCGCCGGCTGCCGGGACGCCCTGCTGCAACTTACCTCCGGGATG
GTCCAGACCCACGTCACCACCCCCGGCTCCATACCGACGATATGCGACCTGGCGCGCACGTTTGCCCGGG
AGATGGGGGAGGCTAACTGATCTAGAGGGCCCGTTTAAACCCGCTGATCAGCCTCGACTGTGCCTTCTAG
TTGCCAGCCATCTGTTGTTTGCCCCTCCCCCGTGCCTTCCTTGACCCTGGAAGGTGCCACTCCCACTGTC
CTTTCCTAATAAAATGAGGAAATTGCATCGCATTGTCTGAGTAGGTGTCATTCTATTCTGGGGGGTGGGG
TGGGGCAGGACAGCAAGGGGGAGGATTGGGAAGACAATAGCAGGCATGCTGGGGATGCGGTGGGCTCTAT
GGACTAGCGGTGGCGGCCTC
